Addgene plasmid #106457: pCR3.1-Luc
Purpose: luciferase reporter, CMV promoter
Depositing lab: Georg Weber. Depositing organization: Tufts Medical Center. Publication: Synergistic activation of the CMV promoter by NF-kappaB P50 and PKG. He B, Weber GF. Biochem Biophys Res Commun. 2004 Aug 13;321(1):13-20. doi: 10.1016/j.bbrc.2004.06.101. PubMed 15358208.
Backbone
  Vector backbone: pCR3.1
  Vector type: Mammalian Expression, Luciferase
  Selectable markers: Neomycin (select with G418)
Growth in bacteria
  Bacterial resistance: Ampicillin, 100 μg/mL
  Growth temperature: 37°C
  Growth strain: DH5alpha
  Copy number: High Copy
Gene/Insert
  Gene/Insert name: luciferase reporter, CMV promoter
  Species: Synthetic
  Mutation: WT promoter
  Cloning method: Restriction Enzyme; 5′ cloning site HindIII (unknown if destroyed); 3′ cloning site XhoI (unknown if destroyed)
  Sequencing primers: 5′ CMV-F
Terms and licenses: Academic/Nonprofit Terms; Industry Terms: Not Available to Industry
How to cite: pCR3.1-Luc was a gift from Georg Weber (Addgene plasmid # 106457 ; http://n2t.net/addgene:106457 ; RRID:Addgene_106457)
