[The description below was written by a language model from this plasmid's Addgene catalogue record and pLannotate feature annotations shown in this document.]
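Description:
pCR3.1-Luc is a mammalian expression and reporter plasmid built on the pCR3.1 backbone, in which firefly luciferase is placed under control of the wild-type human cytomegalovirus immediate early enhancer and promoter. The catalogue entry states that the insert was introduced by restriction cloning between HindIII and XhoI sites. The annotated full sequence (about 6.7 kb) shows the CMV enhancer and promoter followed by a T7 promoter, the luciferase coding sequence (annotated as the enhanced luc+ version) and the bovine growth hormone polyadenylation signal, forming a complete transcription unit for mammalian cells. The T7 promoter upstream of the coding sequence could in principle support in vitro transcription.

The plasmid replicates in E. coli at high copy number from a ColE1/pUC-type origin and is selected with ampicillin through the β-lactamase gene. An f1 origin is also present, which allows production of single-stranded DNA. For selection in mammalian cells, the SV40 enhancer and early promoter drives the Tn5 aminoglycoside phosphotransferase gene (NeoR/KanR), terminated by the HSV thymidine kinase polyadenylation signal, conferring G418 resistance. Several short hits in the automated annotation, namely a truncated HIV-1 LTR fragment, a partial ble sequence, and small fragments of the SV40 promoter, AmpR promoter and bGH poly(A) signal, are probably backbone remnants or sequence-similarity matches rather than functional elements.

Because luciferase output directly reflects CMV promoter activity, the construct serves as a readout of how that promoter responds to cellular factors. The associated publication concerns CMV promoter activation by NF-kappaB p50 and PKG. The "WT promoter" designation suggests it acts as the unmutated reference reporter.
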