Features (pLannotate 1.2.2; 17 found; start..end, strand, type, name):
      1..380     +  enhancer       CMV enhancer: human cytomegalovirus immediate early enhancer
    381..584     +  promoter       CMV promoter: human cytomegalovirus (CMV) immediate early promoter
    580..613     +  LTR            5' LTR (truncated) (fragment): truncated 5' long terminal repeat (LTR) from HIV-1
    629..647     +  promoter       T7 promoter: promoter for bacteriophage T7 RNA polymerase
    712..2364    +  CDS            luciferase: firefly luciferase; luc+; enhanced luc+ version of the luciferase gene
   2403..2627    +  polyA_signal   bGH poly(A) signal: bovine growth hormone polyadenylation signal
   2631..2649    +  promoter       SV40 promoter (fragment): SV40 enhancer and early promoter
   2759..3347    -  rep_origin     ori: high-copy-number ColE1/pMB1/pBR322/pUC origin of replication
   3569..3585    +  polyA_signal   bGH poly(A) signal (fragment): bovine growth hormone polyadenylation signal
   3676..3723    -  polyA_signal   HSV TK poly(A) signal: herpes simplex virus thymidine kinase polyadenylation signal (Cole and Stacy, 1985)
   3782..3934    -  CDS            ble (fragment): BLE_KLEPN - Experimental evidence at protein level: Swiss-Prot protein existence level 1. Binding protein with a strong affinity to the bleomycin family of antibiotics. Binds to CL990; an antimitotic-antibiotic compound. From Klebsiella pneumoniae.
   3955..4749    -  CDS            NeoR/KanR: aminoglycoside phosphotransferase from Tn5; aph(3')-II (or nptII); confers resistance to neomycin, kanamycin, and G418 (Geneticin®)
   4784..5141    -  promoter       SV40 promoter: SV40 enhancer and early promoter
   5143..5160    -  promoter       AmpR promoter (fragment): bla
   5201..6061    -  CDS            AmpR: β-lactamase; bla; confers resistance to ampicillin, carbenicillin, and related antibiotics
   6062..6166    -  promoter       AmpR promoter: bla
   6193..6621    +  rep_origin     f1 ori (sequence partly withheld): f1 bacteriophage origin of replication; arrow indicates direction of (+) strand synthesis
>Addgene plasmid #106457 | pCR3.1-Luc | addgene full sequence | sequence record 207855 | Addgene NGS Result
GACATTGATTATTGACTAGTTATTAATAGTAATCAATTACGGGGTCATTAGTTCATAGCCCATATATGGA
GTTCCGCGTTACATAACTTACGGTAAATGGCCCGCCTGGCTGACCGCCCAACGACCCCCGCCCATTGACG
TCAATAATGACGTATGTTCCCATAGTAACGCCAATAGGGACTTTCCATTGACGTCAATGGGTGGAGTATT
TACGGTAAACTGCCCACTTGGCAGTACATCAAGTGTATCATATGCCAAGTACGCCCCCTATTGACGTCAA
TGACGGTAAATGGCCCGCCTGGCATTATGCCCAGTACATGACCTTATGGGACTTTCCTACTTGGCAGTAC
ATCTACGTATTAGTCATCGCTATTACCATGGTGATGCGGTTTTGGCAGTACATCAATGGGCGTGGATAGC
GGTTTGACTCACGGGGATTTCCAAGTCTCCACCCCATTGACGTCAATGGGAGTTTGTTTTGGCACCAAAA
TCAACGGGACTTTCCAAAATGTCGTAACAACTCCGCCCCATTGACGCAAATGGGCGGTAGGCGTGTACGG
TGGGAGGTCTATATAAGCAGAGCTCTCTGGCTAACTAGAGAACCCACTGCTTACTGGCTTATCGAAATTA
ATACGACTCACTATAGGGAGACCCAAGCTGGCTAGCGTTTAAACTTAAGCTTGGCATTCCGGTACTGTTG
GTAAAGCCACCATGGAAGACGCCAAAAACATAAAGAAAGGCCCGGCGCCATTCTATCCGCTGGAAGATGG
AACCGCTGGAGAGCAACTGCATAAGGCTATGAAGAGATACGCCCTGGTTCCTGGAACAATTGCTTTTACA
GATGCACATATCGAGGTGGACATCACTTACGCTGAGTACTTCGAAATGTCCGTTCGGTTGGCAGAAGCTA
TGAAACGATATGGGCTGAATACAAATCACAGAATCGTCGTATGCAGTGAAAACTCTCTTCAATTCTTTAT
GCCGGTGTTGGGCGCGTTATTTATCGGAGTTGCAGTTGCGCCCGCGAACGACATTTATAATGAACGTGAA
TTGCTCAACAGTATGGGCATTTCGCAGCCTACCGTGGTGTTCGTTTCCAAAAAGGGGTTGCAAAAAATTT
TGAACGTGCAAAAAAAGCTCCCAATCATCCAAAAAATTATTATCATGGATTCTAAAACGGATTACCAGGG
ATTTCAGTCGATGTACACGTTCGTCACATCTCATCTACCTCCCGGTTTTAATGAATACGATTTTGTGCCA
GAGTCCTTCGATAGGGACAAGACAATTGCACTGATCATGAACTCCTCTGGATCTACTGGTCTGCCTAAAG
GTGTCGCTCTGCCTCATAGAACTGCCTGCGTGAGATTCTCGCATGCCAGAGATCCTATTTTTGGCAATCA
AATCATTCCGGATACTGCGATTTTAAGTGTTGTTCCATTCCATCACGGTTTTGGAATGTTTACTACACTC
GGATATTTGATATGTGGATTTCGAGTCGTCTTAATGTATAGATTTGAAGAAGAGCTGTTTCTGAGGAGCC
TTCAGGATTACAAGATTCAAAGTGCGCTGCTGGTGCCAACCCTATTCTCCTTCTTCGCCAAAAGCACTCT
GATTGACAAATACGATTTATCTAATTTACACGAAATTGCTTCTGGTGGCGCTCCCCTCTCTAAGGAAGTC
GGGGAAGCGGTTGCCAAGAGGTTCCATCTGCCAGGTATCAGGCAAGGATATGGGCTCACTGAGACTACAT
CAGCTATTCTGATTACACCCGAGGGGGATGATAAACCGGGCGCGGTCGGTAAAGTTGTTCCATTTTTTGA
AGCGAAGGTTGTGGATCTGGATACCGGGAAAACGCTGGGCGTTAATCAAAGAGGCGAACTGTGTGTGAGA
GGTCCTATGATTATGTCCGGTTATGTAAACAATCCGGAAGCGACCAACGCCTTGATTGACAAGGATGGAT
GGCTACATTCTGGAGACATAGCTTACTGGGACGAAGACGAACACTTCTTCATCGTTGACCGCCTGAAGTC
TCTGATTAAGTACAAAGGCTATCAGGTGGCTCCCGCTGAATTGGAATCCATCTTGCTCCAACACCCCAAC
ATCTTCGACGCAGGTGTCGCAGGTCTTCCCGACGATGACGCCGGTGAACTTCCCGCCGCCGTTGTTGTTT
TGGAGCACGGAAAGACGATGACGGAAAAAGAGATCGTGGATTACGTCGCCAGTCAAGTAACAACCGCGAA
AAAGTTGCGCGGAGGAGTTGTGTTTGTGGACGAAGTACCGAAAGGTCTTACCGGAAAACTCGACGCAAGA
AAAATCAGAGAGATCCTCATAAAGGCCAAGAAGGGCGGAAAGATCGCCGTGTAATTCTAGAGGGCCCGTT
TAAACCCGCTGATCAGCCTCGACTGTGCCTTCTAGTTGCCAGCCATCTGTTGTTTGCCCCTCCCCCGTGC
CTTCCTTGACCCTGGAAGGTGCCACTCCCACTGTCCTTTCCTAATAAAATGAGGAAATTGCATCGCATTG
TCTGAGTAGGTGTCATTCTATTCTGGGGGGTGGGGTGGGGCAGGACAGCAAGGGGGAGGATTGGGAAGAC
AATAGCAGGCATGCTGGGGATGCGGTGGGCTCTATGGCTTCTGAGGCGGAAAGAACCAGTGGCGGTAATA
CGGTTATCCACAGAATCAGGGGATAACGCAGGAAAGAACATGTGAGCAAAAGGCCAGCAAAAGGCCAGGA
ACCGTAAAAAGGCCGCGTTGCTGGCGTTTTTCCATAGGCTCCGCCCCCCTGACGAGCATCACAAAAATCG
ACGCTCAAGTCAGAGGTGGCGAAACCCGACAGGACTATAAAGATACCAGGCGTTTCCCCCTGGAAGCTCC
CTCGTGCGCTCTCCTGTTCCGACCCTGCCGCTTACCGGATACCTGTCCGCCTTTCTCCCTTCGGGAAGCG
TGGCGCTTTCTCATAGCTCACGCTGTAGGTATCTCAGTTCGGTGTAGGTCGTTCGCTCCAAGCTGGGCTG
TGTGCACGAACCCCCCGTTCAGCCCGACCGCTGCGCCTTATCCGGTAACTATCGTCTTGAGTCCAACCCG
GTAAGACACGACTTATCGCCACTGGCAGCAGCCACTGGTAACAGGATTAGCAGAGCGAGGTATGTAGGCG
GTGCTACAGAGTTCTTGAAGTGGTGGCCTAACTACGGCTACACTAGAAGAACAGTATTTGGTATCTGCGC
TCTGCTGAAGCCAGTTACCTTCGGAAAAAGAGTTGGTAGCTCTTGATCCGGCAAACAAACCACCGCTGGT
AGCGGTGGTTTTTTTGTTTGCAAGCAGCAGATTACGCGCAGAAAAAAAGGATCTCAAGAAGATCCTTTGA
TCTTTTCTACGGGGTCTGACGCTCAGTGGAACGAAAACTCACGTTAAGGGATTTTGGTCATGAGATTATC
AAAAAGGATCTTCACCTAGATCCTTTTAAATTAAAAATGAAGTTTTAAATCAATCTAAAGTATATATGAG
TAACCTGAGGCTATGGCAGGGCCTGCCGCCCCGACGTTGGCTGCGAGCCCTGGGCCTTCACCCGAACTTG
GGGGGTGGGGTGGGGAAAAGGAAGAAACGCGGGCGTATTGGCCCCAATGGGGTCTCGGTGGGGTATCGAC
AGAGTGCCAGCCCTGGGACCGAACCCCGCGTTTATGAACAAACGACCCAACACCGTGCGTTTTATTCTGT
CTTTTTATTGCCGTCATAGCGCGGGTTCCTTCCGGTATTGTCTCCTTCCGTGTTTCAGTTAGCCTCCCCC
TAGGGTGGGCGAAGAACTCCAGCATGAGATCCCCGCGCTGGAGGATCATCCAGCCGGCGTCCCGGAAAAC
GATTCCGAAGCCCAACCTTTCATAGAAGGCGGCGGTGGAATCGAAATCTCGTGATGGCAGGTTGGGCGTC
GCTTGGTCGGTCATTTCGAACCCCAGAGTCCCGCTCAGAAGAACTCGTCAAGAAGGCGATAGAAGGCGAT
GCGCTGCGAATCGGGAGCGGCGATACCGTAAAGCACGAGGAAGCGGTCAGCCCATTCGCCGCCAAGCTCT
TCAGCAATATCACGGGTAGCCAACGCTATGTCCTGATAGCGGTCCGCCACACCCAGCCGGCCACAGTCGA
TGAATCCAGAAAAGCGGCCATTTTCCACCATGATATTCGGCAAGCAGGCATCGCCATGGGTCACGACGAG
ATCCTCGCCGTCGGGCATGCTCGCCTTGAGCCTGGCGAACAGTTCGGCTGGCGCGAGCCCCTGATGCTCT
TCGTCCAGATCATCCTGATCGACAAGACCGGCTTCCATCCGAGTACGTGCTCGCTCGATGCGATGTTTCG
CTTGGTGGTCGAATGGGCAGGTAGCCGGATCAAGCGTATGCAGCCGCCGCATTGCATCAGCCATGATGGA
TACTTTCTCGGCAGGAGCAAGGTGAGATGACAGGAGATCCTGCCCCGGCACTTCGCCCAATAGCAGCCAG
TCCCTTCCCGCTTCAGTGACAACGTCGAGCACAGCTGCGCAAGGAACGCCCGTCGTGGCCAGCCACGATA
GCCGCGCTGCCTCGTCTTGCAGTTCATTCAGGGCACCGGACAGGTCGGTCTTGACAAAAAGAACCGGGCG
CCCCTGCGCTGACAGCCGGAACACGGCGGCATCAGAGCAGCCGATTGTCTGTTGTGCCCAGTCATAGCCG
AATAGCCTCTCCACCCAAGCGGCCGGAGAACCTGCGTGCAATCCATCTTGTTCAATCATGCGAAACGATC
CTCATCCTGTCTCTTGATCGATCTTTGCAAAAGCCTAGGCCTCCAAAAAAGCCTCCTCACTACTTCTGGA
ATAGCTCAGAGGCCGAGGCGGCCTCGGCCTCTGCATAAATAAAAAAAATTAGTCAGCCATGGGGCGGAGA
ATGGGCGGAACTGGGCGGAGTTAGGGGCGGGATGGGCGGAGTTAGGGGCGGGACTATGGTTGCTGACTAA
TTGAGATGCATGCTTTGCATACTTCTGCCTGCTGGGGAGCCTGGGGACTTTCCACACCTGGTTGCTGACT
AATTGAGATGCATGCTTTGCATACTTCTGCCTGCTGGGGAGCCTGGGGACTTTCCACACCCTAACTGACA
CACATTCCACAGCTGGTTCTTTCCGCCTCAGGACTCTTCCTTTTTCAATAAATCAATCTAAAGTATATAT
GAGTAAACTTGGTCTGACAGTTACCAATGCTTAATCAGTGAGGCACCTATCTCAGCGATCTGTCTATTTC
GTTCATCCATAGTTGCCTGACTCCCCGTCGTGTAGATAACTACGATACGGGAGGGCTTACCATCTGGCCC
CAGTGCTGCAATGATACCGCGAGACCCACGCTCACCGGCTCCAGATTTATCAGCAATAAACCAGCCAGCC
GGAAGGGCCGAGCGCAGAAGTGGTCCTGCAACTTTATCCGCCTCCATCCAGTCTATTAATTGTTGCCGGG
AAGCTAGAGTAAGTAGTTCGCCAGTTAATAGTTTGCGCAACGTTGTTGCCATTGCTACAGGCATCGTGGT
GTCACGCTCGTCGTTTGGTATGGCTTCATTCAGCTCCGGTTCCCAACGATCAAGGCGAGTTACATGATCC
CCCATGTTGTGCAAAAAAGCGGTTAGCTCCTTCGGTCCTCCGATCGTTGTCAGAAGTAAGTTGGCCGCAG
TGTTATCACTCATGGTTATGGCAGCACTGCATAATTCTCTTACTGTCATGCCATCCGTAAGATGCTTTTC
TGTGACTGGTGAGTACTCAACCAAGTCATTCTGAGAATAGTGTATGCGGCGACCGAGTTGCTCTTGCCCG
GCGTCAATACGGGATAATACCGCGCCACATAGCAGAACTTTAAAAGTGCTCATCATTGGAAAACGTTCTT
CGGGGCGAAAACTCTCAAGGATCTTACCGCTGTTGAGATCCAGTTCGATGTAACCCACTCGTGCACCCAA
CTGATCTTCAGCATCTTTTACTTTCACCAGCGTTTCTGGGTGAGCAAAAACAGGAAGGCAAAATGCCGCA
AAAAAGGGAATAAGGGCGACACGGAAATGTTGAATACTCATACTCTTCCTTTTTCAATATTATTGAAGCA
TTTATCAGGGTTATTGTCTCATGAGCGGATACATATTTGAATGTATTTAGAAAAATAAACAAATAGGGGT
TCCGCGCACATTTCCCCGAAAAGTGCCACCTG
[124 nt withheld, positions 6193-6316]
C
[91 nt withheld, positions 6318-6408]
A
[49 nt withheld, positions 6410-6458]
CCTTTGACGTTGGAGTCCACGTTCTTT
[37 nt withheld, positions 6486-6522]
ACCCTATCTCGGTCTATTCTTTTGATTTATAAGGGATTTTGCCGATTTCGGCCTATTGGTTAAAAAATGA
GCTGATTTAACAAAAATTTAACGCGAATTTTAACAAAATATTAACGCTTACAATTTACGCGCGCGTT
